>Addgene plasmid #91016 | pMOD_A0601 | addgene full sequence | sequence record 181770 | Addgene NGS Result
GCCTTGACGGCAAAATCCCTTAACGTGAGTTTTCGTTCCACTGAGCGTCAGACCCCGTAGAAAAGATCAA
AGGATCTTCTTGAGATCCTTTTTTTCTGCGCGTAATCTGCTGCTTGCAAACAAAAAAACCACCGCTACCA
GCGGTGGTTTGTTTGCCGGATCAAGAGCTACTAACTCTTTTTCCGAAGGTAACTGGCTTCAGCAGAGCGC
AGATACCAAATACTGTTCTTCTAGTGTAGCCGTAGTTAGGCCACCACTTCAAGAACTCTGTAGCACCGCC
TACATACCTCGCTCTGCTAATCCTGTTACCAGTGGCTGCTGCCAGTGGCGATAAGTCGTGTCTTACCGGG
TTGGACTCAAGACGATAGTTACCGGATAAGGCGCAGCGGTCGGGCTGAACGGGGGGTTCGTGCTCACAGC
CCAGCTTGGAGCGAACGACCTACACCGAACTGAGATACCTACAGCGTGAGCTATGAGAAAGCGCCACGCT
TCCCGAAGGGAGAAAGGCGGACAGGTATCCGGTAAGCGGCAGGGTCGGAACAGGAGAGCGCACGAGGGAG
CTTCCAGGGGGAAACGCCTGGTATCTTTATAGTCCTGTCGGGTTTCGCCACCTCTGACTTGAGCGTCGAT
TTTTGTGATGCTCGTCAGGGGGGCGGAGCCTATGGAAAAACGCCAGCAACGCGGCCTTTTTACGGTTCCT
GGCCTTTTGCTGGCCTTTTGCTCACATGTTCTTTCCTGCGTTATCCCCTGATTCTGTGGATAACCGTATT
ACCGCCTTTGAGTGAGCTGATACCGCTCGCCGCAGCCGAACGACCGAGCGCAGCGAGTCAGTGAGCGAGG
AAGCGGAAGAGCGCCCACCTGCTCATGATCGGCGCGCCAGATTTGCCTTTTCAATTTCAGAAAGAATGCT
AACCCACAGATGGTTAGAGAGGCTTACGCAGCAGGTATCATCAAGACGATCTACCCGAGCAATAATCTCC
AGGAAATCAAATACCTTCCCAAGAAGGTTAAAGATGCAGTCAAAAGATTCAGGACTAACTGCATCAAGAA
CACAGAGAAAGATATATTTCTCAAGATCAGAAGTACTATTCCAGTATGGACGATTCAAGGCTTGCTTCAC
AAACCAAGGCAAGTAATAGAGATTGGAGTCTCTAAAAAGGTAGTTCCCACTGAATCAAAGGCCATGGAGT
CAAAGATTCAAATAGAGGACCTAACAGAACTCGCCGTAAAGACTGGCGAACAGTTCATACAGAGTCTCTT
ACGACTCAATGACAAGAAGAAAATCTTCGTCAACATGGTGGAGCACGACACACTTGTCTACTCCAAAAAT
ATCAAAGATACAGTCTCAGAAGACCAAAGGGCAATTGAGACTTTTCAACAAAGGGTAATATCCGGAAACC
TCCTCGGATTCCATTGCCCAGCTATCTGTCACTTTATTGTGAAGATAGTGGAAAAGGAAGGTGGCTCCTA
CAAATGCCATCATTGCGATAAAGGAAAGGCCATCGTTGAAGATGCCTCTGCCGACAGTGGTCCCAAAGAT
GGACCCCCACCCACGAGGAGCATCGTGGAAAAAGAAGACGTTCCAACCACGTCTTCAAAGCAAGTGGATT
GATGTGATATCTCCACTGACGTAAGGGATGACGCACAATCCCACTATCCTTCGCAAGACCCTTCCTCTAT
ATAAGGAAGTTCATTTCATTTGGAGAGAACACGGGGGACTCCTGCAGGAAAAATGGATCATTATCTTGAT
ATTAGACTTAGACCTGATCCAGAATTTCCACCAGCTCAACTTATGTCTGTTCTTTTTGGAAAACTTCATC
AAGCTCTTGTTGCTCAAGGAGGAGATAGAATTGGAGTTTCTTTTCCTGATCTTGATGAATCAAGATCAAG
ACTTGGAGAAAGACTTAGAATTCATGCTTCTGCTGATGATCTTAGAGCTTTGCTTGCTAGACCTTGGCTT
GAAGGACTTAGAGATCATCTTCAATTTGGAGAACCAGCTGTTGTTCCACATCCAACTCCTTATAGACAAG
TTTCAAGAGTTCAAGCTAAATCTAATCCAGAAAGACTTAGAAGAAGACTTATGAGAAGACATGATCTTTC
TGAAGAAGAAGCTAGAAAAAGAATTCCTGATACTGTTGCTAGAGCTTTGGATTTGCCTTTTGTTACACTT
AGATCACAATCTACTGGACAACATTTTAGACTTTTTATTAGACATGGACCACTTCAAGTTACTGCTGAAG
AAGGAGGATTTACTTGTTATGGACTTTCTAAGGGAGGTTTTGTTCCTTGGTTTGGATCTGGAGCTACTAA
TTTTTCTCTTCTTAAGCAAGCTGGAGATGTTGAAGAAAATCCTGGACCCATGGATAAGAAGTACTCTATC
GGACTCGCTATCGGAACTAACTCTGTGGGATGGGCTGTGATCACCGATGAGTACAAGGTGCCATCTAAGA
AGTTCAAGGTTCTCGGAAACACCGATAGGCACTCTATCAAGAAAAACCTTATCGGTGCTCTCCTCTTCGA
TTCTGGTGAAACTGCTGAGGCTACCAGACTCAAGAGAACCGCTAGAAGAAGGTACACCAGAAGAAAGAAC
AGGATCTGCTACCTCCAAGAGATCTTCTCTAACGAGATGGCTAAAGTGGATGATTCATTCTTCCACAGGC
TCGAAGAGTCATTCCTCGTGGAAGAAGATAAGAAGCACGAGAGGCACCCTATCTTCGGAAACATCGTTGA
TGAGGTGGCATACCACGAGAAGTACCCTACTATCTACCACCTCAGAAAGAAGCTCGTTGATTCTACTGAT
AAGGCTGATCTCAGGCTCATCTACCTCGCTCTCGCTCACATGATCAAGTTCAGAGGACACTTCCTCATCG
AGGGTGATCTCAACCCTGATAACTCTGATGTGGATAAGTTGTTCATCCAGCTCGTGCAGACCTACAACCA
GCTTTTCGAAGAGAACCCTATCAACGCTTCAGGTGTGGATGCTAAGGCTATCCTCTCTGCTAGGCTCTCT
AAGTCAAGAAGGCTTGAGAACCTCATTGCTCAGCTCCCTGGTGAGAAGAAGAACGGACTTTTCGGAAACT
TGATCGCTCTCTCTCTCGGACTCACCCCTAACTTCAAGTCTAACTTCGATCTCGCTGAGGATGCAAAGCT
CCAGCTCTCAAAGGATACCTACGATGATGATCTCGATAACCTCCTCGCTCAGATCGGAGATCAGTACGCT
GATTTGTTCCTCGCTGCTAAGAACCTCTCTGATGCTATCCTCCTCAGTGATATCCTCAGAGTGAACACCG
AGATCACCAAGGCTCCACTCTCAGCTTCTATGATCAAGAGATACGATGAGCACCACCAGGATCTCACACT
TCTCAAGGCTCTTGTTAGACAGCAGCTCCCAGAGAAGTACAAAGAGATTTTCTTCGATCAGTCTAAGAAC
GGATACGCTGGTTACATCGATGGTGGTGCATCTCAAGAAGAGTTCTACAAGTTCATCAAGCCTATCCTCG
AGAAGATGGATGGAACCGAGGAACTCCTCGTGAAGCTCAATAGAGAGGATCTTCTCAGAAAGCAGAGGAC
CTTCGATAACGGATCTATCCCTCATCAGATCCACCTCGGAGAGTTGCACGCTATCCTTAGAAGGCAAGAG
GATTTCTACCCATTCCTCAAGGATAACAGGGAAAAGATTGAGAAGATTCTCACCTTCAGAATCCCTTACT
ACGTGGGACCTCTCGCTAGAGGAAACTCAAGATTCGCTTGGATGACCAGAAAGTCTGAGGAAACCATCAC
CCCTTGGAACTTCGAAGAGGTGGTGGATAAGGGTGCTAGTGCTCAGTCTTTCATCGAGAGGATGACCAAC
TTCGATAAGAACCTTCCAAACGAGAAGGTGCTCCCTAAGCACTCTTTGCTCTACGAGTACTTCACCGTGT
ACAACGAGTTGACCAAGGTTAAGTACGTGACCGAGGGAATGAGGAAGCCTGCTTTTTTGTCAGGTGAGCA
AAAGAAGGCTATCGTTGATCTCTTGTTCAAGACCAACAGAAAGGTGACCGTGAAGCAGCTCAAAGAGGAT
TACTTCAAGAAAATCGAGTGCTTCGATTCAGTTGAGATTTCTGGTGTTGAGGATAGGTTCAACGCATCTC
TCGGAACCTACCACGATCTCCTCAAGATCATTAAGGATAAGGATTTCTTGGATAACGAGGAAAACGAGGA
TATCTTGGAGGATATCGTTCTTACCCTCACCCTCTTTGAAGATAGAGAGATGATTGAAGAAAGGCTCAAG
ACCTACGCTCATCTCTTCGATGATAAGGTGATGAAGCAGTTGAAGAGAAGAAGATACACTGGTTGGGGAA
GGCTCTCAAGAAAGCTCATTAACGGAATCAGGGATAAGCAGTCTGGAAAGACAATCCTTGATTTCCTCAA
GTCTGATGGATTCGCTAACAGAAACTTCATGCAGCTCATCCACGATGATTCTCTCACCTTTAAAGAGGAT
ATCCAGAAGGCTCAGGTTTCAGGACAGGGTGATAGTCTCCATGAGCATATCGCTAACCTCGCTGGATCTC
CTGCAATCAAGAAGGGAATCCTCCAGACTGTGAAGGTTGTGGATGAGTTGGTGAAGGTGATGGGAAGGCA
TAAGCCTGAGAACATCGTGATCGAAATGGCTAGAGAGAACCAGACCACTCAGAAGGGACAGAAGAACTCT
AGGGAAAGGATGAAGAGGATCGAGGAAGGTATCAAAGAGCTTGGATCTCAGATCCTCAAAGAGCACCCTG
TTGAGAACACTCAGCTCCAGAATGAGAAGCTCTACCTCTACTACCTCCAGAACGGAAGGGATATGTATGT
GGATCAAGAGTTGGATATCAACAGGCTCTCTGATTACGATGTTGATCATATCGTGCCACAGTCATTCTTG
AAGGATGATTCTATCGATAACAAGGTGCTCACCAGGTCTGATAAGAACAGGGGTAAGAGTGATAACGTGC
CAAGTGAAGAGGTTGTGAAGAAAATGAAGAACTATTGGAGGCAGCTCCTCAACGCTAAGCTCATCACTCA
GAGAAAGTTCGATAACTTGACTAAGGCTGAGAGGGGAGGACTCTCTGAATTGGATAAGGCAGGATTCATC
AAGAGGCAGCTTGTGGAAACCAGGCAGATCACTAAGCACGTTGCACAGATCCTCGATTCTAGGATGAACA
CCAAGTACGATGAGAACGATAAGTTGATCAGGGAAGTGAAGGTTATCACCCTCAAGTCAAAGCTCGTGTC
TGATTTCAGAAAGGATTTCCAATTCTACAAGGTGAGGGAAATCAACAACTACCACCACGCTCACGATGCT
TACCTTAACGCTGTTGTTGGAACCGCTCTCATCAAGAAGTATCCTAAGCTCGAGTCAGAGTTCGTGTACG
GTGATTACAAGGTGTACGATGTGAGGAAGATGATCGCTAAGTCTGAGCAAGAGATCGGAAAGGCTACCGC
TAAGTATTTCTTCTACTCTAACATCATGAATTTCTTCAAGACCGAGATTACCCTCGCTAACGGTGAGATC
AGAAAGAGGCCACTCATCGAGACAAACGGTGAAACAGGTGAGATCGTGTGGGATAAGGGAAGGGATTTCG
CTACCGTTAGAAAGGTGCTCTCTATGCCACAGGTGAACATCGTTAAGAAAACCGAGGTGCAGACCGGTGG
ATTCTCTAAAGAGTCTATCCTCCCTAAGAGGAACTCTGATAAGCTCATTGCTAGGAAGAAGGATTGGGAC
CCTAAGAAATACGGTGGTTTCGATTCTCCTACCGTGGCTTACTCTGTTCTCGTTGTGGCTAAGGTTGAGA
AGGGAAAGAGTAAGAAGCTCAAGTCTGTTAAGGAACTTCTCGGAATCACTATCATGGAAAGGTCATCTTT
CGAGAAGAACCCAATCGATTTCCTCGAGGCTAAGGGATACAAAGAGGTTAAGAAGGATCTCATCATCAAG
CTCCCAAAGTACTCACTCTTCGAACTCGAGAACGGTAGAAAGAGGATGCTCGCTTCTGCTGGTGAGCTTC
AAAAGGGAAACGAGCTTGCTCTCCCATCTAAGTACGTTAACTTTCTTTACCTCGCTTCTCACTACGAGAA
GTTGAAGGGATCTCCAGAAGATAACGAGCAGAAGCAACTTTTCGTTGAGCAGCACAAGCACTACTTGGAT
GAGATCATCGAGCAGATCTCTGAGTTCTCTAAAAGGGTGATCCTCGCTGATGCAAACCTCGATAAGGTGT
TGTCTGCTTACAACAAGCACAGAGATAAGCCTATCAGGGAACAGGCAGAGAACATCATCCATCTCTTCAC
CCTTACCAACCTCGGTGCTCCTGCTGCTTTCAAGTACTTCGATACAACCATCGATAGGAAGAGATACACC
TCTACCAAAGAAGTGCTCGATGCTACCCTCATCCATCAGTCTATCACTGGACTCTACGAGACTAGGATCG
ATCTCTCACAGCTCGGTGGTGATTCAAGGGCTGATCCTAAGAAGAAGAGGAAGGTTTGACGTCGACGATA
TGAAGATGAAGATGAAATATTTGGTGTGTCAAATAAAAAGCTTGTGTGCTTAAGTTTGTGTTTTTTTCTT
GGCTTGTTGTGTTATGAATTTGTGGCTTTTTCTAATATTAAATGAATGTAAGATCACATTATAATGAATA
AACAAATGTTTCTATAATCCATTGTGAATGTTTTGTTGGATCTCTTCTGCAGCATATAACTACTGTATGT
GCTATGGTATGGACTATGGAATATGATTAAAGATAAGCCAGAGCTCTGGTGACGGACGTGGGCAGGTGTG
ATGAAAAGCCTTAGGGTCAGGTGGCACTTTTCGGGGAAATGTGCGATGAACCCCTATTTGTTTATTTTTC
TAAATACATTCAAATATGTATCCGCTAATGAGACAATAACCCTGATAAATGCTTCAATTATATTGAAAAA
GGAAGAGTATGAGTATCCAACATTTCCGTGTCGCCCTTATTCCCTTTTTTGCGGCCTTCTGCCTTCCTGT
TTTTGCTCACCCAGAAACGCTGGTGAAAGTAAAAGATGCTGAAGATCAGTTGGGTGCCCGAGTGGGTTAC
ATTGAACTGGATCTCAACAGCGGCAAAATCTTAGAGAGTTTTCGCCCCGAAGAACGCTTCCCAATGATGA
GCACTTTCAAAGTTCTGCTATGTGGCGCGGTGTTATCCCGTATTGATGCTGGGCAAGAGCAACTCGGTCG
CCGCATACACTATTCTCAGAATGACTTGGTTGAGTATTCACCAGTCACAGAAAAGCATCTTACGGATGGC
ATGACAGTAAGAGAATTATGTAGTGCTGCCATAACCATGAGTGATAACACTGCGGCCAACTTACTTCTGA
CAACGATTGGAGGACCGAAGGAGCTAACCGCTTTTTTGCACAACATGGGGGATCATGTAACTCGCCTTGA
TCGTTGGGAACCGGAGCTGAATGAAGCCATACCAAACGACGAGCGTGACACCACGATGCCTGTAGCAATG
GCAACAACTCTCCGCAAACTATTAACTGGCGAACTACTTACTCTTGCTTCACGCCAGCAACTCATTGACT
GGATGGAGGCGGACAAAGTTGCAGGACCACTTCTGCGCTCGGCACTTCCGGCTGGCTGGTTTATTGCTGA
TAAATCTGGAGCCGGTGAGCGTGGGTCTCGCGGTATCATTGCAGCACTGGGGCCAGATGGTAAGCCCTCC
CGTATCGTAGTTATCTACACGACGGGGAGTCAGGCAACTATGGATGAACGAAATAGACAGATCGCTGAGA
TAGGTGCCTCACTGATTAAGCATTGGTAACTGTCAGACGAAGGGAAATAAATAGTAGCCCGCCTGATGTG
CGGGCTTTTTTTTGGTGGTGGTTACCAGTGTCGCTTAGCTACCGTAGGTCCTCTTAGGCGGTCCGATTAG
CGACATAGTCATCAAT
Features (pLannotate 1.2.2; 7 found; start..end, strand, type, name):
     80..668     +  rep_origin     ori: high-copy-number ColE1/pMB1/pBR322/pUC origin of replication
   1366..1707    +  promoter       CaMV 35S promoter: strong constitutive promoter from cauliflower mosaic virus
   1733..2293    +  CDS            cas6f: CAS6_PSEAB - Also known as csy4. Experimental evidence at protein level: Swiss-Prot protein existence level 1. CRISPR (clustered regularly interspaced short palindromic repeat) is an adaptive immune system that provides protection against mobile genetic elements (viruses, transposable elements and conjugative plasmids). CRISPR clusters contain sequences complementary to antecedent mobile elements and target invading nucleic acids. CRISPR clusters are transcribed and processed into CRISPR RNA (crRNA). Processes pre-crRNA into individual crRNA units. Absolutely required for crRNA production or s
   2360..6463    +  CDS            cas9: CAS9_STRP1 - Also known as csn1 From Streptococcus pyogenes serotype M1.
   6509..6757    +  terminator     HSP terminator: efficient transcription terminator from the Arabidopsis thaliana heat shock protein 18.2 gene (Nagaya et al., 2010)
   6838..6938    +  promoter       AmpR promoter: bla
   6939..7799    +  CDS            AmpR: β-lactamase; bla; confers resistance to ampicillin, carbenicillin, and related antibiotics
