[The description below was written by a language model from this plasmid's Addgene catalogue record and pLannotate feature annotations shown in this document.]
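Description:
pMOD_A0601 is a "Module A" plasmid from a modular plant genome engineering toolkit, built on the pMOD_A1001 backbone and classed as a CRISPR vector. It is a high-copy bacterial plasmid of about 7.9 kb, maintained in E. coli through a ColE1/pUC-type origin of replication and selected with ampicillin via a β-lactamase (AmpR) gene driven by its own bla promoter. The record lists no plant selectable marker or T-DNA borders. This fits its role as a cloning module that supplies the nuclease expression cassette, although the record does not describe how the modules are assembled with one another.

The payload is a single plant expression cassette. The strong constitutive cauliflower mosaic virus 35S promoter drives a synthetic open reading frame encoding Csy4 (Cas6f, from Pseudomonas aeruginosa), a P2A peptide, and AtCas9, a Streptococcus pyogenes Cas9 coding sequence. The "At" prefix presumably denotes Arabidopsis codon optimisation, though the record does not say so. Transcription ends at the terminator from the Arabidopsis heat shock protein 18.2 gene. The P2A sequence causes ribosomal skipping, so one transcript yields two separate proteins. Csy4 is an endoribonuclease that cleaves at its recognition hairpins, which allows several guide RNAs expressed as one polycistronic transcript to be released as individual units. The guide array is not present on this plasmid and would have to come from another construct.

The Cas9 carries the D10A mutation, which inactivates the RuvC domain and turns the enzyme into a nickase that cuts only one DNA strand. Nickases are typically used with paired guides to make offset nicks with improved specificity, or to stimulate homology-directed repair, in this case in plant cells.
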