Addgene plasmid #91016: pMOD_A0601
Purpose: Module A, Promoter: 35S, Gene: Csy4-P2A-AtCas9_D10A nickase, Terminator: HSP
Depositing lab: Daniel Voytas. Depositing organization: University of Minnesota. Publication: A multi-purpose toolkit to enable advanced genome engineering in plants. Cermak T, Curtin SJ, Gil-Humanes J, Cegan R, Kono TJY, Konecna E, Belanto JJ, Starker CG, Mathre JW, Greenstein RL, Voytas DF. Plant Cell. 2017 May 18. pii: tpc.00922.2016. doi: 10.1105/tpc.16.00922. PubMed 28522548.
Backbone
  Vector backbone: pMOD_A1001
  Vector type: CRISPR
Growth in bacteria
  Bacterial resistance: Ampicillin, 100 μg/mL
  Growth temperature: 37°C
  Growth strain: DH5alpha
  Copy number: High Copy
Gene/Insert
  Gene/Insert name: Csy4-P2A-AtCas9_D10A nickase
  Species: Synthetic
  Mutation: D10A
  Promoter: 35S
  Cloning method: Gibson Cloning
  Sequencing primers: 5′ unknown
Terms and licenses: Academic/Nonprofit Terms; Industry Terms: Not Available to Industry
How to cite: pMOD_A0601 was a gift from Daniel Voytas (Addgene plasmid # 91016 ; http://n2t.net/addgene:91016 ; RRID:Addgene_91016)
